>Addgene plasmid #43476 | III-AAAC | depositor partial sequence | sequence record 58741 | III-AAAC sequence 426 bps
CGTCTCGGCTCACCCCAGAGCAGGTCGTGGCAATCGCCTCCAACATTGGCGGGAAACAGGCACTCGAGAC
TGTCCAGCGCCTGCTTCCCGTGCTGTGCCAAGCGCACGGACTCACCCCAGAGCAGGTCGTGGCAATCGCC
TCCAACATTGGCGGGAAACAGGCACTCGAGACTGTCCAGCGCCTGCTTCCCGTGCTGTGCCAAGCGCACG
GCCTCACCCCAGAGCAGGTCGTGGCAATCGCCTCCAACATTGGCGGGAAACAGGCACTCGAGACTGTCCA
GCGCCTGCTTCCCGTGCTGTGCCAAGCGCACGGATTAACCCCAGAGCAGGTCGTGGCGATCGCAAGCCAC
GACGGAGGAAAGCAAGCCTTGGAAACAGTACAGAGGCTGTTGCCTGTGCTGTGCCAAGCGCACGGACTCA
GAGACG
