>Addgene plasmid #43476 | III-AAAC | addgene partial sequence | sequence record 61527 | M13-F20 5'-TGTAAAACGACGGCCAGT-3'
GGGCGAATTGGGCCCTCTAGATGCATGCTCGAGCGGCCGCCAGTGTGATGGATATCTGCAGAATTCGCCC
TTCTTTCCTGTGCCCACGTCTCTGAGTCCGTGCGCTTGGCACAGCACAGGCAACAGCCTCTGTACTGTTT
CCAAGGCTTGCTTTCCTCCGTCGTGGCTTGCGATCGCCACGACCTGCTCTGGGGTTAATCCGTGCGCTTG
GCACAGCACGGGAAGCAGGCGCTGGACAGTCTCGAGTGCCTGTTTCCCGCCAATGTTGGAGGCGATTGCC
ACGACCTGCTCTGGGGTGAGGCCGTGCGCTTGGCACAGCACGGGAAGCAGGCGCTGGACAGTCTCGAGTG
CCTGTTTCCCGCCAATGTTGGAGGCGATTGCCACGACCTGCTCTGGGGTGAGTCCGTGCGCTTGGCACAG
CACGGGAAGCAGGCGCTGGACAGTCTCGAGTGCCTGTTTCCCGCCAATGTTGGAGGCGATTGCCACGACC
TGCTCTGGGGTGAGCCGAGACGCGCTAAAGGGCGAATTCCAGCACACTGGCGGCCGTTACTAGTGGATCC
GAGCTCGGTACCAAGCTTGATGCATAGCTTGAGTATTCTATAGTGTCACCTAAATAGCTTGGCGTAATCA
TGGTCATAGCTGTTTCCTGTGTGAAATTGTTATCCGCTCACAATTCCACACAACATACGAGCCGGAAGCA
TAAAGTGTAAAGCCTGGGGTGCCTAATGAGTGAGCTAACTCACATTAATTGCGTTGCGCTCACTGCCCGC
TTTCCAGTCGGGAAACCTGTCGTGCCAGCTGCATTAATGAATCGGCCAACGCGCGGGGAGAGGCGGTTTG
CGTATTGGGCGCTCTTCCGCTTCCTCGCTCACTGACTCGCTGCGCTCGGTCGTTCGGCTGCGGCGAGCGG
TATCAGCTCATCAAGCG
