[The description below was written by a language model from this plasmid's Addgene catalogue record.]
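Description:
III-AAAC is a bacterial cloning plasmid built on the commercial pCRII-TOPO backbone (about 4 kb without insert), carrying a 426 bp synthetic insert introduced by TOPO cloning. It is a high-copy plasmid maintained in E. coli and is selectable with both ampicillin and kanamycin, consistent with the dual resistance markers of this backbone. The record lists T7 and M13-reverse as sequencing primers, indicating that the insert sits in the standard TOPO cloning site flanked by these priming sites. No feature table is provided, so individual elements such as the origin of replication are not itemised in the record.

The insert is named only "III-AAAC" and its content is not described further. The plasmid was deposited in connection with a TALEN genome-editing system developed for generating human stem cell-based disease models. In that context, the name and size suggest, though the record does not state, that it is a pre-assembled module of four TAL effector repeats recognising the bases A-A-A-C, with "III" marking its position in a hierarchical assembly of a full TALE DNA-binding array; four repeats of roughly 100 bp each would fit the stated insert length. This interpretation is an inference.

The plasmid has no mammalian promoter or expression cassette noted and is classed purely as a cloning vector, so it serves as a storage and source vector from which the synthetic fragment can be recovered for assembly into downstream constructs, not as a construct for direct expression in cells.
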