Addgene plasmid #43476: III-AAAC
Depositing lab: Chad Cowan & Kiran Musunuru. Depositing organization: Harvard University. Publication: A TALEN Genome-Editing System for Generating Human Stem Cell-Based Disease Models. Ding Q, Lee YK, Schaefer EA, Peters DT, Veres A, Kim K, Kuperwasser N, Motola DL, Meissner TB, Hendriks WT, Trevisan M, Gupta RM, Moisan A, Banks E, Friesen M, Schinzel RT, Xia F, Tang A, Xia Y, Figueroa E, Wann A, Ahfeldt T, Daheron L, Zhang F, Rubin LL, Peng LF, Chung RT, Musunuru K, Cowan CA. Cell Stem Cell. 2012 Dec 12. pii: S1934-5909(12)00645-5. doi: 10.1016/j.stem.2012.11.011. PubMed 23246482.
Backbone
  Vector backbone: pCRII-TOPO
  Backbone manufacturer: Invitrogen
  Backbone size w/o insert (bp): 3973
  Vector type: Bacterial Cloning
Growth in bacteria
  Bacterial resistance: Ampicillin and Kanamycin, 100 & 50 μg/mL
  Growth temperature: 37°C
  Growth strain: Top10
  Copy number: High Copy
Gene/Insert
  Gene/Insert name: III-AAAC
  Species: Synthetic
  Insert size (bp): 426
  Cloning method: TOPO Cloning
  Sequencing primers: 5′ T7; 3′ M13-rev
Terms and licenses: Academic/Nonprofit Terms; Industry Terms: Not Available to Industry
How to cite: III-AAAC was a gift from Chad Cowan & Kiran Musunuru (Addgene plasmid # 43476 ; http://n2t.net/addgene:43476 ; RRID:Addgene_43476)
